Addgene plasmid #213815: pAAV_BiSSTe10_ChR2_mCherry
Purpose: AAV construct expressing mCherry-tagged channelrhodopsin-2 driven by SST interneuron-targeting enhancer. Alias: pAAV_S9E10_ChR2_mCherry
Depositing lab: Gordon Fishell. Depositing organization: Broad Institute. Publication: An enhancer-AAV toolbox to target and manipulate distinct interneuron subtypes. Furlanis E, Dai M, Leyva Garcia B, Tran T, Vergara J, Pereira A, Gorissen BL, Wills S, Vlachos A, Hairston A, Dwivedi D, Du S, McMahon J, Huang S, Morabito A, Vazquez A, Kim S, Lee AT, Chang EF, Razzaq T, Qazi A, Vargish G, Yuan X, Caccavano A, Hunt S, Chittajallu R, McLean N, Hewitt L, Paranzino E, Rice H, Cummins AC, Plotnikova A, Mohanty A, Tangen AC, Shin JH, Azadi R, Eldridge MAG, Alvarez VA, Averbeck BB, Alyahyay M, Vallejo TR, Soheib M, Vattino LG, MacGregor CP, Chatain CP, Banks E, Olah VJ, Naskar S, Hill S, Liebergall S, Badiani R, Hyde L, Hanley E, Xu Q, Allaway KC, Goldberg EM, Rowan MJM, Nowakowski TJ, Lee S, Favuzzi E, Kaeser PS, Sjulson L, Batista-Brito R, Takesian AE, Ibrahim LA, Iqbal A, Pelkey KA, McBain CJ, Dimidschstein J, Fishell G, Wang Y. Neuron. 2025 May 21;113(10):1525-1547.e15. doi: 10.1016/j.neuron.2025.05.002. PubMed 40403705.
Backbone
  Vector backbone: pAAV-S5E2-dTom-nlsdTom
  Total vector size (bp): 6578
  Vector type: AAV
Growth in bacteria
  Bacterial resistance: Ampicillin, 100 μg/mL
  Growth temperature: 37°C
  Growth strain: NEB Stable
  Copy number: High Copy
Gene/Insert
  Gene/Insert name: Channelrhodopsin 2-mCherry
  Species: M. musculus (mouse)
  Insert size (bp): 1647
Terms and licenses: Academic/Nonprofit Terms; Industry Terms: Not Available to Industry
Depositor comments: Please visit https://doi.org/10.1101/2024.07.17.603924 for bioRxiv preprint.
How to cite: pAAV_BiSSTe10_ChR2_mCherry was a gift from Gordon Fishell (Addgene plasmid # 213815 ; http://n2t.net/addgene:213815 ; RRID:Addgene_213815) For viral preps, please replace (Addgene plasmid # 213815) in the above sentence with: (Addgene viral prep # 213815-AAV1) or (Addgene viral prep # 213815-PHPeB)
