[The description below was written by a language model from this plasmid's Addgene catalogue record and pLannotate feature annotations shown in this document.]
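Description:
pAAV_BiSSTe10_ChR2_mCherry (alias pAAV_S9E10_ChR2_mCherry) is an AAV transfer plasmid of about 6.6 kb, built on the pAAV-S5E2-dTom-nlsdTom backbone, for packaging a recombinant AAV genome that delivers an optogenetic actuator to somatostatin (SST) interneurons. It is propagated in E. coli as a high-copy plasmid through a ColE1/pUC-type origin and selected with ampicillin via the bla gene. An f1 phage origin is also present in the backbone. It is grown in a recombination-deficient strain, which is usual for maintaining the repeat-rich ITRs.

The payload lies between AAV2 inverted terminal repeats, the cis elements needed for genome replication and encapsidation. The 3' ITR is annotated in full, while the 5' ITR is detected only as short fragments. According to the catalogue entry, expression is driven by the BiSSTe10 enhancer, which targets SST interneurons. This enhancer and any associated minimal promoter are not annotated in the feature table, and presumably occupy the unannotated stretch between the 5' ITR and the chimeric β-globin/immunoglobulin intron. That intron precedes the coding sequence and promotes efficient transcript processing. The open reading frame encodes ChR2(H134R), a blue-light-gated cation channel variant from Chlamydomonas reinhardtii, followed by mCherry to give a red fluorescent fusion that marks expressing cells. The catalogue lists the insert species as mouse, although the annotation attributes the opsin to the alga. A WPRE and an SV40 polyadenylation signal follow, enhancing transcript stability and termination.

The construct belongs to an enhancer-AAV toolbox for targeting distinct interneuron subtypes. It allows light-driven activation of SST interneurons without relying on transgenic recombinase lines.
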