Features (pLannotate 1.2.2; 17 found; start..end, strand, type, name):
     12..39      +  repeat_region  AAV2 ITR (fragment): inverted terminal repeat of adeno-associated virus serotype 2 inverted
     68..95      +  repeat_region  AAV2 ITR (fragment): inverted terminal repeat of adeno-associated virus serotype 2 inverted
   1071..1203    +  intron         chimeric intron: chimera between introns from human β-globin and immunoglobulin heavy chain genes
   1231..2157    +  CDS            ChR2(H134R): H134R mutant of an N-terminal fragment of channelrhodopsin-2 from the alga Chlamydomonas reinhardtii (Nagel et al., 2005) blue light-activated cation channel
   2170..2876    +  CDS            mCherry (fragment): monomeric derivative of DsRed fluorescent protein (Shaner et al., 2004) mammalian codon-optimized
   2898..2923    +  misc_feature   MCS (fragment): pBluescript multiple cloning site
   2923..3511    +  misc_feature   WPRE: woodchuck hepatitis virus posttranscriptional regulatory element
   3574..3657    +  CDS            large T antigen (fragment): large T antigen from SV40 (simian virus 40)
   3680..3761    +  polyA_signal   SV40 poly(A) signal: SV40 polyadenylation signal
   3840..3980    +  repeat_region  AAV2 ITR: inverted terminal repeat of adeno-associated virus serotype 2 inverted
   3985..4036    -  misc_feature   bom (fragment): basis of mobility region from pBR322
   4055..4510    +  rep_origin     f1 ori (sequence partly withheld): f1 bacteriophage origin of replication; arrow indicates direction of (+) strand synthesis
   4511..4560    -  misc_feature   bom (fragment): basis of mobility region from pBR322
   4662..4697    -  CDS            rop (fragment): Rop protein, which maintains plasmids at low copy number; rop
   4792..4896    +  promoter       AmpR promoter: bla
   4897..5757    +  CDS            AmpR: β-lactamase; bla; confers resistance to ampicillin, carbenicillin, and related antibiotics
   5928..6516    +  rep_origin     ori: high-copy-number ColE1/pMB1/pBR322/pUC origin of replication
>Addgene plasmid #213815 | pAAV_BiSSTe10_ChR2_mCherry | addgene full sequence | sequence record 421845 | Addgene NGS Result
CCTGCAGGCAGCTGCGCGCTCGCTCGCTCACTGAGGCCGCCCGGGCGTCGGGCGACCTTTGGTCGCCCGG
CCTCAGTGAGCGAGCGAGCGCGCAGAGAGGGAGTGGCCAACTCCATCACTAGGGGTTCCTGCGGCCGCAC
GCGTATCGATCTAGGTTCCTGTCTGCAAGCATAGCAGGGTATCATTAATAGTGTCAGGAGTTGGCTCTCT
CCCATAGGATGGGTCTCAAGTTGGGGCAATCATTGGTTGGCTGATCCCTTGGTCTCTGTCCCATCTTTAT
TCCTGCACATCTTGTAGGCAGGACAAATTTTGGTTTGTTCCAAAGTGATTTTTAAAGCATTACCATTTTG
TGTTTTGTTGGTTTAAAACACTTTAGCTATTCTGGTGGGTGCGTGATCCTGCCTCACTACGGTCTCAGTC
TCCATCTCGATGGTGACTAAGGATGCCTCCTATGCACTTATTTACCATCTGAATGGTTCCTTTATAGAAT
GCATGACTATTCAATTTTTTTGCTCATTGGACAGCATTTTAATGTGTGAAAGGATTATACATCCTTCAAG
ATATGGAAGAAAAAGCACAAAGCCCTAAATTCTGTGAATTCAGATGTGTAAAAAAAGACAAGGAAGTGCA
AACTATATCAGCTTGGTGTCTCATTCTGGGTGGCTGTCAGAGCCCTGTGAGCTGACTTAAGAATTGGGTC
CCTGCAATGGGTGCTGGCACTTGCAAGGGGATCATGAGCTCAAGGCCATACTGAGCTGCATAATGAGACC
TTGTCTCAGTAACTAGACTGGGGTTGGAGGTCAGTACTAAAGGGCTAGCCTAGCCTAAATTCCCGAGTTC
CACCCCCAGCACTATAAAAGGAAAAGGAGGAAGAGGTGGAGGGAAATAAAGAAAAGGAAAGCCAGTGTAT
CGATGTTTAAACTTCCTGCAGCCCGGGCTGGGCATAAAAGTCAGGGCAGAGCCATCTATTGCTTACATTT
GCTTCTAGCCTGCAAGTCGAGGAGCGCAGCCTTCCAGAAGCAGAGCGCGGCGCCTTAAGCTGCAGAAGTT
GGTCGTGAGGCACTGGGCACGTAAGTATCAAGGTTACAAGACAGGTTTAAGGAGACCAATAGAAACTGGG
CTTGTCGAGACAGAGAAGACTCTTGCGTTTCTGATAGGCACCTATTGGTCTTACTGACATCCACTTTGCC
TTTCTCTCCACAGCGAGCTCGCTAGCGCGATCGCGCCACCATGGACTATGGCGGCGCTTTGTCTGCCGTC
GGACGCGAACTTTTGTTCGTTACTAATCCTGTGGTGGTGAACGGGTCCGTCCTGGTCCCTGAGGATCAAT
GTTACTGTGCCGGATGGATTGAATCTCGCGGCACGAACGGCGCTCAGACCGCGTCAAATGTCCTGCAGTG
GCTTGCAGCAGGATTCAGCATTTTGCTGCTGATGTTCTATGCCTACCAAACCTGGAAATCTACATGCGGC
TGGGAGGAGATCTATGTGTGCGCCATTGAAATGGTTAAGGTGATTCTCGAGTTCTTTTTTGAGTTTAAGA
ATCCCTCTATGCTCTACCTTGCCACAGGACACCGGGTGCAGTGGCTGCGCTATGCAGAGTGGCTGCTCAC
TTGTCCTGTCATCCTTATCCGCCTGAGCAACCTCACCGGCCTGAGCAACGACTACAGCAGGAGAACCATG
GGACTCCTTGTCTCAGACATCGGGACTATCGTGTGGGGGGCTACCAGCGCCATGGCAACCGGCTATGTTA
AAGTCATCTTCTTTTGTCTTGGATTGTGCTATGGCGCGAACACATTTTTTCACGCCGCCAAAGCATATAT
CGAGGGTTATCATACTGTGCCAAAGGGTCGGTGCCGCCAGGTCGTGACCGGCATGGCATGGCTGTTTTTC
GTGAGCTGGGGTATGTTCCCAATTCTCTTCATTTTGGGGCCCGAAGGTTTTGGCGTCCTGAGCGTCTATG
GCTCCACCGTAGGTCACACGATTATTGATCTGATGAGTAAAAATTGTTGGGGGTTGTTGGGACACTACCT
GCGCGTCCTGATCCACGAGCACATATTGATTCACGGAGATATCCGCAAAACCACCAAACTGAACATCGGC
GGAACGGAGATCGAGGTCGAGACTCTCGTCGAAGACGAAGCCGAGGCCGGAGCCGTGCCAGCGGCCGCCG
TGAGCAAGGGCGAGGAGGATAACATGGCCATCATCAAGGAGTTCATGCGCTTCAAGGTGCACATGGAGGG
CTCCGTGAACGGCCACGAGTTCGAGATCGAGGGCGAGGGCGAGGGCCGCCCCTACGAGGGCACCCAGACC
GCCAAGCTGAAGGTGACCAAGGGTGGCCCCCTGCCCTTCGCCTGGGACATCCTGTCCCCTCAGTTCATGT
ACGGCTCCAAGGCCTACGTGAAGCACCCCGCCGACATCCCCGACTACTTGAAGCTGTCCTTCCCCGAGGG
CTTCAAGTGGGAGCGCGTGATGAACTTCGAGGACGGCGGCGTGGTGACCGTGACCCAGGACTCCTCCCTG
CAGGACGGCGAGTTCATCTACAAGGTGAAGCTGCGCGGCACCAACTTCCCCTCCGACGGCCCCGTAATGC
AGAAGAAGACCATGGGCTGGGAGGCCTCCTCCGAGCGGATGTACCCCGAGGACGGCGCCCTGAAGGGCGA
GATCAAGCAGAGGCTGAAGCTGAAGGACGGCGGCCACTACGACGCTGAGGTCAAGACCACCTACAAGGCC
AAGAAGCCCGTGCAGCTGCCCGGCGCCTACAACGTCAACATCAAGTTGGACATCACCTCCCACAACGAGG
ACTACACCATCGTGGAACAGTACGAACGCGCCGAGGGCCGCCACTCCACCGGCGGCATGGACGAGCTGTA
CAAGTAAGGCGCGCCCCACCCCTGCAGGGAATTCGATATCAAGCTTATCGATAATCAACCTCTGGATTAC
AAAATTTGTGAAAGATTGACTGGTATTCTTAACTATGTTGCTCCTTTTACGCTATGTGGATACGCTGCTT
TAATGCCTTTGTATCATGCTATTGCTTCCCGTATGGCTTTCATTTTCTCCTCCTTGTATAAATCCTGGTT
GCTGTCTCTTTATGAGGAGTTGTGGCCCGTTGTCAGGCAACGTGGCGTGGTGTGCACTGTGTTTGCTGAC
GCAACCCCCACTGGTTGGGGCATTGCCACCACCTGTCAGCTCCTTTCCGGGACTTTCGCTTTCCCCCTCC
CTATTGCCACGGCGGAACTCATCGCCGCCTGCCTTGCCCGCTGCTGGACAGGGGCTCGGCTGTTGGGCAC
TGACAATTCCGTGGTGTTGTCGGGGAAATCATCGTCCTTTCCTTGGCTGCTCGCCTATGTTGCCACCTGG
ATTCTGCGCGGGACGTCCTTCTGCTACGTCCCTTCGGCCCTCAATCCAGCGGACCTTCCTTCCCGCGGCC
TGCTGCCGGCTCTGCGGCCTCTTCCGCGTCTTCGCCTTCGCCCTCAGACGAGTCGGATCTCCCTTTGGGC
CGCCTCCCCGCATCGATACCGAGCGCTGCTCGAGAGATCTGTGATAGCGGCCATCAAGCTGGCCGCGACT
CTAGATCATAATCAGCCATACCACATTTGTAGAGGTTTTACTTGCTTTAAAAAACCTCCCACACCTCCCC
CTGAACCTGAAACATAAAATGAATGCAATTGTTGTTGTTAACTTGTTTATTGCAGCTTATAATGGTTACA
AATAAAGCAATAGCATCACAAATTTCACAAATAAAGCATTTTTTTCACTGCATTCTAGTTGTGGTTTGTC
CAAACTCATCAATGTATCAGCTTATCGATACCGCATGCACGTGCGGACCGAGCGGCCGCAGGAACCCCTA
GTGATGGAGTTGGCCACTCCCTCTCTGCGCGCTCGCTCGCTCACTGAGGCCGGGCGACCAAAGGTCGCCC
GACGCCCGGGCTTTGCCCGGGCGGCCTCAGTGAGCGAGCGAGCGCGCAGCTGCCTGCAGGGGCGCCTGAT
GCGGTATTTTCTCCTTACGCATCTGTGCGGTATTTCACACCGCATA
[95 nt withheld, positions 4037-4131]
T
[46 nt withheld, positions 4133-4178]
C
[141 nt withheld, positions 4180-4320]
CCTTTGACGTTGGAGTCCACGTTCTTT
[37 nt withheld, positions 4348-4384]
ACTCTATCTCGGGCTATTCTTTTGATTTATAAGGGATTTTGCCGATTTCGGTCTATTGGTTAAAAAATGA
GCTGATTTAACAAAAATTTAACGCGAATTTTAACAAAATATTAACGTTTACAATTTTATGGTGCACTCTC
AGTACAATCTGCTCTGATGCCGCATAGTTAAGCCAGCCCCGACACCCGCCAACACCCGCTGACGCGCCCT
GACGGGCTTGTCTGCTCCCGGCATCCGCTTACAGACAAGCTGTGACCGTCTCCGGGAGCTGCATGTGTCA
GAGGTTTTCACCGTCATCACCGAAACGCGCGAGACGAAAGGGCCTCGTGATACGCCTATTTTTATAGGTT
AATGTCATGATAATAATGGTTTCTTAGACGTCAGGTGGCACTTTTCGGGGAAATGTGCGCGGAACCCCTA
TTTGTTTATTTTTCTAAATACATTCAAATATGTATCCGCTCATGAGACAATAACCCTGATAAATGCTTCA
ATAATATTGAAAAAGGAAGAGTATGAGTATTCAACATTTCCGTGTCGCCCTTATTCCCTTTTTTGCGGCA
TTTTGCCTTCCTGTTTTTGCTCACCCAGAAACGCTGGTGAAAGTAAAAGATGCTGAAGATCAGTTGGGTG
CACGAGTGGGTTACATCGAACTGGATCTCAACAGCGGTAAGATCCTTGAGAGTTTTCGCCCCGAAGAACG
TTTTCCAATGATGAGCACTTTTAAAGTTCTGCTATGTGGCGCGGTATTATCCCGTATTGACGCCGGGCAA
GAGCAACTCGGTCGCCGCATACACTATTCTCAGAATGACTTGGTTGAGTACTCACCAGTCACAGAAAAGC
ATCTTACGGATGGCATGACAGTAAGAGAATTATGCAGTGCTGCCATAACCATGAGTGATAACACTGCGGC
CAACTTACTTCTGACAACGATCGGAGGACCGAAGGAGCTAACCGCTTTTTTGCACAACATGGGGGATCAT
GTAACTCGCCTTGATCGTTGGGAACCGGAGCTGAATGAAGCCATACCAAACGACGAGCGTGACACCACGA
TGCCTGTAGCAATGGCAACAACGTTGCGCAAACTATTAACTGGCGAACTACTTACTCTAGCTTCCCGGCA
ACAATTAATAGACTGGATGGAGGCGGATAAAGTTGCAGGACCACTTCTGCGCTCGGCCCTTCCGGCTGGC
TGGTTTATTGCTGATAAATCTGGAGCCGGTGAGCGTGGGTCTCGCGGTATCATTGCAGCACTGGGGCCAG
ATGGTAAGCCCTCCCGTATCGTAGTTATCTACACGACGGGGAGTCAGGCAACTATGGATGAACGAAATAG
ACAGATCGCTGAGATAGGTGCCTCACTGATTAAGCATTGGTAACTGTCAGACCAAGTTTACTCATATATA
CTTTAGATTGATTTAAAACTTCATTTTTAATTTAAAAGGATCTAGGTGAAGATCCTTTTTGATAATCTCA
TGACCAAAATCCCTTAACGTGAGTTTTCGTTCCACTGAGCGTCAGACCCCGTAGAAAAGATCAAAGGATC
TTCTTGAGATCCTTTTTTTCTGCGCGTAATCTGCTGCTTGCAAACAAAAAAACCACCGCTACCAGCGGTG
GTTTGTTTGCCGGATCAAGAGCTACCAACTCTTTTTCCGAAGGTAACTGGCTTCAGCAGAGCGCAGATAC
CAAATACTGTTCTTCTAGTGTAGCCGTAGTTAGGCCACCACTTCAAGAACTCTGTAGCACCGCCTACATA
CCTCGCTCTGCTAATCCTGTTACCAGTGGCTGCTGCCAGTGGCGATAAGTCGTGTCTTACCGGGTTGGAC
TCAAGACGATAGTTACCGGATAAGGCGCAGCGGTCGGGCTGAACGGGGGGTTCGTGCACACAGCCCAGCT
TGGAGCGAACGACCTACACCGAACTGAGATACCTACAGCGTGAGCTATGAGAAAGCGCCACGCTTCCCGA
AGGGAGAAAGGCGGACAGGTATCCGGTAAGCGGCAGGGTCGGAACAGGAGAGCGCACGAGGGAGCTTCCA
GGGGGAAACGCCTGGTATCTTTATAGTCCTGTCGGGTTTCGCCACCTCTGACTTGAGCGTCGATTTTTGT
GATGCTCGTCAGGGGGGCGGAGCCTATGGAAAAACGCCAGCAACGCGGCCTTTTTACGGTTCCTGGCCTT
TTGCTGGCCTTTTGCTCACATGT
